LOCUS       Exported 6394 bp ds-DNA circular SYN 12-MAY-2021
DEFINITION  AAV-mediated expression of Chronos-GFP under the Syn promoter, in
            floxed/reversed (Cre-dependent) manner. Using bGHpA signal..
ACCESSION   .
VERSION     .
KEYWORDS    pAAV-Syn-FLEX-rc[Chronos-GFP]
SOURCE      synthetic DNA construct
  ORGANISM  synthetic DNA construct
REFERENCE   1 (bases 1 to 6394)
  AUTHORS   Klapoetke NC, Murata Y, Kim SS, Pulver SR, Birdsey-Benson A, Cho YK,
            Morimoto TK, Chuong AS, Carpenter EJ, Tian Z, Wang J, Xie Y, Yan Z,
            Zhang Y, Chow BY, Surek B, Melkonian M, Jayaraman V,
            Constantine-Paton M, Wong GK, Boyden ES
  TITLE     Independent optical excitation of distinct neural populations.
  JOURNAL   Nat Methods. 2014 Mar;11(3):338-46. doi: 10.1038/nmeth.2836. Epub
            2014 Feb 9.
  PUBMED    24509633
REFERENCE   2 (bases 1 to 6394)
  AUTHORS   .
  TITLE     Direct Submission
  JOURNAL   Exported May 12, 2021 from SnapGene Server 1.1.58
            http://www.snapgene.com
FEATURES             Location/Qualifiers
     source          1..6394
                     /organism="synthetic DNA construct"
                     /mol_type="other DNA"
     primer_bind     complement(11..28)
                     /label=L4440
                     /note="L4440 vector, forward primer"
     rep_origin      complement(182..770)
                     /direction=LEFT
                     /label=ori
                     /note="high-copy-number ColE1/pMB1/pBR322/pUC origin of
                     replication"
     primer_bind     complement(262..281)
                     /label=pBR322ori-F
                     /note="pBR322 origin, forward primer"
     CDS             complement(941..1801)
                     /codon_start=1
                     /gene="bla"
                     /product="beta-lactamase"
                     /label=AmpR
                     /note="confers resistance to ampicillin, carbenicillin, and
                     related antibiotics"
                     /translation="MSIQHFRVALIPFFAAFCLPVFAHPETLVKVKDAEDQLGARVGYI
                     ELDLNSGKILESFRPEERFPMMSTFKVLLCGAVLSRIDAGQEQLGRRIHYSQNDLVEYS
                     PVTEKHLTDGMTVRELCSAAITMSDNTAANLLLTTIGGPKELTAFLHNMGDHVTRLDRW
                     EPELNEAIPNDERDTTMPVAMATTLRKLLTGELLTLASRQQLIDWMEADKVAGPLLRSA
                     LPAGWFIADKSGAGERGSRGIIAALGPDGKPSRIVVIYTTGSQATMDERNRQIAEIGAS
                     LIKHW"
     primer_bind     1564..1583
                     /label=Amp-R
                     /note="Ampicillin resistance gene, reverse primer"
     promoter        complement(1802..1906)
                     /gene="bla"
                     /label=AmpR promoter
     rep_origin      complement(1932..2387)
                     /direction=LEFT
                     /label=f1 ori
                     /note="f1 bacteriophage origin of replication; arrow
                     indicates direction of (+) strand synthesis"
     primer_bind     complement(2069..2090)
                     /label=F1ori-F
                     /note="F1 origin, forward primer"
     primer_bind     2281..2300
                     /label=F1ori-R
                     /note="F1 origin, reverse primer"
     repeat_region   2459..2588
                     /label=AAV2 ITR
     promoter        2691..3138
                     /label=hSyn promoter
                     /note="human synapsin I promoter; confers neuron-specific
                     expression (Kugler et al., 2003)"
     protein_bind    complement(3154..3187)
                     /label=lox2272
                     /bound_moiety="Cre recombinase"
                     /note="Cre-mediated recombination occurs in the 8-bp core
                     sequence (GGATACTT). lox2272 sites are compatible with each
                     other, but incompatible with loxP or loxN sites (Lee and
                     Saito, 1988)."
     protein_bind    complement(3250..3283)
                     /label=loxP
                     /bound_moiety="Cre recombinase"
                     /note="Cre-mediated recombination occurs in the 8-bp core
                     sequence (GCATACAT)."
     CDS             complement(3300..4013)
                     /codon_start=1
                     /product="enhanced GFP"
                     /label=EGFP
                     /translation="VSKGEELFTGVVPILVELDGDVNGHKFSVSGEGEGDATYGKLTLK
                     FICTTGKLPVPWPTLVTTLTYGVQCFSRYPDHMKQHDFFKSAMPEGYVQERTIFFKDDG
                     NYKTRAEVKFEGDTLVNRIELKGIDFKEDGNILGHKLEYNYNSHNVYIMADKQKNGIKV
                     NFKIRHNIEDGSVQLADHYQQNTPIGDGPVLLPDNHYLSTQSALSKDPNEKRDHMVLLE
                     FVTAAGITLGMDELYK"
     primer_bind     complement(3342..3363)
                     /label=EGFP-C
                     /note="EGFP, forward primer"
     primer_bind     3691..3710
                     /label=EXFP-R
                     /note="For distinguishing EGFP variants, reverse primer"
     primer_bind     3950..3971
                     /label=EGFP-N
                     /note="EGFP, reverse primer"
     regulatory      5003..5012
                     /regulatory_class="other"
                     /note="vertebrate consensus sequence for strong initiation
                     of translation (Kozak, 1987)"
     protein_bind    5034..5067
                     /label=lox2272
                     /bound_moiety="Cre recombinase"
                     /note="Cre-mediated recombination occurs in the 8-bp core
                     sequence (GGATACTT). lox2272 sites are compatible with each
                     other, but incompatible with loxP or loxN sites (Lee and
                     Saito, 1988)."
     protein_bind    5138..5171
                     /label=loxP
                     /bound_moiety="Cre recombinase"
                     /note="Cre-mediated recombination occurs in the 8-bp core
                     sequence (GCATACAT)."
     misc_feature    5204..5792
                     /label=WPRE
                     /note="woodchuck hepatitis virus posttranscriptional
                     regulatory element"
     primer_bind     complement(5257..5277)
                     /label=WPRE-R
                     /note="WPRE, reverse primer"
     CDS             complement(5675..5686)
                     /codon_start=1
                     /product="Factor Xa recognition and cleavage site"
                     /label=Factor Xa site
                     /translation="IEGR"
     polyA_signal    5833..6040
                     /label=bGH poly(A) signal
                     /note="bovine growth hormone polyadenylation signal"
     repeat_region   6210..6339
                     /label=AAV2 ITR
ORIGIN
        1 cttccgcttc ctcgctcact gactcgctgc gctcggtcgt tcggctgcgg cgagcggtat
       61 cagctcactc aaaggcggta atacggttat ccacagaatc aggggataac gcaggaaaga
      121 acatgtgagc aaaaggccag caaaaggcca ggaaccgtaa aaaggccgcg ttgctggcgt
      181 ttttccatag gctccgcccc cctgacgagc atcacaaaaa tcgacgctca agtcagaggt
      241 ggcgaaaccc gacaggacta taaagatacc aggcgtttcc ccctggaagc tccctcgtgc
      301 gctctcctgt tccgaccctg ccgcttaccg gatacctgtc cgcctttctc ccttcgggaa
      361 gcgtggcgct ttctcatagc tcacgctgta ggtatctcag ttcggtgtag gtcgttcgct
      421 ccaagctggg ctgtgtgcac gaaccccccg ttcagcccga ccgctgcgcc ttatccggta
      481 actatcgtct tgagtccaac ccggtaagac acgacttatc gccactggca gcagccactg
      541 gtaacaggat tagcagagcg aggtatgtag gcggtgctac agagttcttg aagtggtggc
      601 ctaactacgg ctacactaga agaacagtat ttggtatctg cgctctgctg aagccagtta
      661 ccttcggaaa aagagttggt agctcttgat ccggcaaaca aaccaccgct ggtagcggtg
      721 gtttttttgt ttgcaagcag cagattacgc gcagaaaaaa aggatctcaa gaagatcctt
      781 tgatcttttc tacggggtct gacgctcagt ggaacgaaaa ctcacgttaa gggattttgg
      841 tcatgagatt atcaaaaagg atcttcacct agatcctttt aaattaaaaa tgaagtttta
      901 aatcaatcta aagtatatat gagtaaactt ggtctgacag ttaccaatgc ttaatcagtg
      961 aggcacctat ctcagcgatc tgtctatttc gttcatccat agttgcctga ctccccgtcg
     1021 tgtagataac tacgatacgg gagggcttac catctggccc cagtgctgca atgataccgc
     1081 gagacccacg ctcaccggct ccagatttat cagcaataaa ccagccagcc ggaagggccg
     1141 agcgcagaag tggtcctgca actttatccg cctccatcca gtctattaat tgttgccggg
     1201 aagctagagt aagtagttcg ccagttaata gtttgcgcaa cgttgttgcc attgctacag
     1261 gcatcgtggt gtcacgctcg tcgtttggta tggcttcatt cagctccggt tcccaacgat
     1321 caaggcgagt tacatgatcc cccatgttgt gcaaaaaagc ggttagctcc ttcggtcctc
     1381 cgatcgttgt cagaagtaag ttggccgcag tgttatcact catggttatg gcagcactgc
     1441 ataattctct tactgtcatg ccatccgtaa gatgcttttc tgtgactggt gagtactcaa
     1501 ccaagtcatt ctgagaatag tgtatgcggc gaccgagttg ctcttgcccg gcgtcaatac
     1561 gggataatac cgcgccacat agcagaactt taaaagtgct catcattgga aaacgttctt
     1621 cggggcgaaa actctcaagg atcttaccgc tgttgagatc cagttcgatg taacccactc
     1681 gtgcacccaa ctgatcttca gcatctttta ctttcaccag cgtttctggg tgagcaaaaa
     1741 caggaaggca aaatgccgca aaaaagggaa taagggcgac acggaaatgt tgaatactca
     1801 tactcttcct ttttcaatat tattgaagca tttatcaggg ttattgtctc atgagcggat
     1861 acatatttga atgtatttag aaaaataaac aaataggggt tccgcgcaca tttccccgaa
     1921 aagtgccacc taaattgtaa gcgttaatat tttgttaaaa ttcgcgttaa atttttgtta
     1981 aatcagctca ttttttaacc aataggccga aatcggcaaa atcccttata aatcaaaaga
     2041 atagaccgag atagggttga gtgttgttcc agtttggaac aagagtccac tattaaagaa
     2101 cgtggactcc aacgtcaaag gnnnnnnnnn nnnnnnnnnn nnnnnnnnnn nnnnnnnnnn
     2161 nnnnnnnnnn tnnnnnnnnn nnnnnnnnnn nnnnnnnnnn nnnnnnnnnn nnnnnnnnnn
     2221 nnnnnnnnnn nnnnnnnnnn nnnnnnnnnn nnnnnnnnnn nngnnnnnnn nnnnnnnnnn
     2281 nnnnnnnnnn nnnnnnnnnn nnnnnnnnnn nnnnnnnnnn nnnnnnnnnn nnnnnnnnnn
     2341 nnnnnnnnnn nnnnnnnnnn nnnnnnnnnn nnnnnnnnnn nnnnnnnccc attcgccatt
     2401 caggctgcgc aactgttggg aagggcgatc ggtgcgggcc tcttcgctat tacgccagct
     2461 gcgcgctcgc tcgctcactg aggccgcccg ggcaaagccc gggcgtcggg cgacctttgg
     2521 tcgcccggcc tcagtgagcg agcgagcgcg cagagaggga gtggccaact ccatcactag
     2581 gggttccttg tagttaatga ttaacccgcc atgctactta tctacgtagc catgctctag
     2641 gaagatcgta ggttaattaa gtgtctagac tgcagagggc cctgcgtatg agtgcaagtg
     2701 ggttttagga ccaggatgag gcggggtggg ggtgcctacc tgacgaccga ccccgaccca
     2761 ctggacaagc acccaacccc cattccccaa attgcgcatc ccctatcaga gagggggagg
     2821 ggaaacagga tgcggcgagg cgcgtgcgca ctgccagctt cagcaccgcg gacagtgcct
     2881 tcgcccccgc ctggcggcgc gcgccaccgc cgcctcagca ctgaaggcgc gctgacgtca
     2941 ctcgccggtc ccccgcaaac tccccttccc ggccaccttg gtcgcgtccg cgccgccgcc
     3001 ggcccagccg gaccgcacca cgcgaggcgc gagatagggg ggcacgggcg cgaccatctg
     3061 cgctgcggcg ccggcgactc agcgctgcct cagtctgcgg tgggcagcgg aggagtcgtg
     3121 tcgtgcctga gagcgcagtc gagaagaatt cccataactt cgtataaagt atcctatacg
     3181 aagttatatc aaaataggaa gaccaatgct tcaccatcga cccgaattgc caagcatcac
     3241 catcgaccca taacttcgta taatgtatgc tatacgaagt tatactagct agctcattac
     3301 ttgtacagct cgtccatgcc gagagtgatc ccggcggcgg tcacgaactc cagcaggacc
     3361 atgtgatcgc gcttctcgtt ggggtctttg ctcagggcgg actgggtgct caggtagtgg
     3421 ttgtcgggca gcagcacggg gccgtcgccg atgggggtgt tctgctggta gtggtcggcg
     3481 agctgcacgc tgccgtcctc gatgttgtgg cggatcttga agttcacctt gatgccgttc
     3541 ttctgcttgt cggccatgat atagacgttg tggctgttgt agttgtactc cagcttgtgc
     3601 cccaggatgt tgccgtcctc cttgaagtcg atgcccttca gctcgatgcg gttcaccagg
     3661 gtgtcgccct cgaacttcac ctcggcgcgg gtcttgtagt tgccgtcgtc cttgaagaag
     3721 atggtgcgct cctggacgta gccttcgggc atggcggact tgaagaagtc gtgctgcttc
     3781 atgtggtcgg ggtagcggct gaagcactgc acgccgtagg tcagggtggt cacgagggtg
     3841 ggccagggca cgggcagctt gccggtggtg caaatgaact tcagggtcag cttgccgtag
     3901 gtggcatcgc cctcgccctc gccggacacg ctgaacttgt ggccgtttac gtcgccgtcc
     3961 agctcgacca ggatgggcac caccccggtg aacagctcct cgcccttgct cactgctact
     4021 accggtgccg ccactcctcc ctcctcctcc tcgtcgacga aggtctcgat ctccatgttc
     4081 tcgccggcca cgttgatggt ggttgtcttc cggatgtcgc cgtggatcag gatgtgctcg
     4141 tggatcttca ctctcaggtg gtggcccagg aagccccaag tgttcttgct gatcagatcc
     4201 aggatcaggt ggccgattcc gctggtgtaa ggtgtgatca ggcccagtcc ctcgtgtccg
     4261 gcgatgaaca tcacggggaa catcagccaa gagcagaaga agacgtaggc catgatcttg
     4321 caaatcttcc ggcagacgcc tttgggcagg gtgtggtagc tctcgatata caccttggcg
     4381 atctggaaga agcaagtcac gccgtagaac aggccgatca tgaagaacag gatcttcagg
     4441 gggccctttg taaaggcggc tgtgatcccc cacacgatgt tgccgatgtc ggtcaccagg
     4501 atggtcatgg tccgcttgct gtactcttcg tgcagtccgg tcaggttgct caggtggatc
     4561 aggatcacgg ggcaagtcag gagccacatg ctgtaccgca gccaaatcac ggctcctccg
     4621 ttggtctggt acactgtggc tgggctgtcg acctcgtgga acagctcgat gaagcacttg
     4681 acgagctcga tcacgcagac gtagacctcc tcccagccgg ttgtggcctt gaagctgtgc
     4741 caaccgtaga agatgagctg cacgatagcc acgatcacgg tgaaccactg gagtcccact
     4801 gcgatcttgt gctgcagctc ggttccgtgg ttgatgtggg ggaagcaacc gtgatcggct
     4861 ccggctgttg tggcgttaga ggtttctccg tgagcgtctg ctgctggtgt caccactgct
     4921 gcggcgctca gcaggcctct aattgtggct tcggcgctag gcacggctga gataaaggcg
     4981 tgggtcattg tggcggctgt ttccatggtg gcggcgcggc ctaggtacct agtataactt
     5041 cgtataggat actttatacg aagttatcat tgggattctt cctattttga tccaagcatc
     5101 accatcgacc ctctagtcca gatctcacca tcgacccata acttcgtata gcatacatta
     5161 tacgaagtta tgtccctcga agaggttcgc gaagcttatc gataatcaac ctctggatta
     5221 caaaatttgt gaaagattga ctggtattct taactatgtt gctcctttta cgctatgtgg
     5281 atacgctgct ttaatgcctt tgtatcatgc tattgcttcc cgtatggctt tcattttctc
     5341 ctccttgtat aaatcctggt tgctgtctct ttatgaggag ttgtggcccg ttgtcaggca
     5401 acgtggcgtg gtgtgcactg tgtttgctga cgcaaccccc actggttggg gcattgccac
     5461 cacctgtcag ctcctttccg ggactttcgc tttccccctc cctattgcca cggcggaact
     5521 catcgccgcc tgccttgccc gctgctggac aggggctcgg ctgttgggca ctgacaattc
     5581 cgtggtgttg tcggggaaat catcgtcctt tccttggctg ctcgcctgtg ttgccacctg
     5641 gattctgcgc gggacgtcct tctgctacgt cccttcggcc ctcaatccag cggaccttcc
     5701 ttcccgcggc ctgctgccgg ctctgcggcc tcttccgcgt cttcgccttc gccctcagac
     5761 gagtcggatc tccctttggg ccgcctcccc gcatcgatac cgtcgacccg ggcggccgct
     5821 cataaagctc gactgtgcct tctagttgcc agccatctgt tgtttgcccc tcccccgtgc
     5881 cttccttgac cctggaaggt gccactccca ctgtcctttc ctaataaaat gaggaaattg
     5941 catcgcattg tctgagtagg tgtcattcta ttctgggggg tggggtgggg caggacagca
     6001 agggggagga ttgggaagac aatagcaggc atgctgggga tgcggtccgg actgtacaat
     6061 tgcattcatt ttatgtttca ggttcagggg gagatgtggg aggtttttta aagcaagtaa
     6121 aacctctaca aatgtggtaa aatcgataag gatcttccta gagcatggct acgtagataa
     6181 gtagcatggc gggttaatca ttaactacaa ggaaccccta gtgatggagt tggccactcc
     6241 ctctctgcgc gctcgctcgc tcactgaggc cgggcgacca aaggtcgccc gacgcccggg
     6301 ctttgcccgg gcggcctcag tgagcgagcg agcgcgcagc tgcattaatg aatcggccaa
     6361 cgcgcgggga gaggcggttt gcgtattggg cgct
//
