[The description below was written by a language model from this plasmid's Addgene catalogue record and the feature table of its GenBank file.]
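Description:
pAAV-Syn-FLEX-rc[Chronos-GFP] is a 6.4 kb AAV transfer plasmid, built on a Stratagene-derived AAV-Syn-FLEX backbone, for Cre-dependent, neuron-specific expression of the channelrhodopsin Chronos. In bacteria it is maintained through a high-copy ColE1/pUC-type origin and selected with the beta-lactamase (AmpR) gene; an f1 phage origin is also present. The record notes that recombination-tolerant strains are used for growth, which is typical for ITR-containing plasmids. Two AAV2 inverted terminal repeats flank the expression cassette and define the segment that is replicated and packaged into recombinant AAV particles when helper functions are supplied in trans.

Between the ITRs, the human synapsin I promoter is followed by a FLEX (double-floxed inverted) switch: a lox2272/loxP pair on each side, in opposing orientations, encloses the roughly 1.7 kb Chronos-GFP insert, which sits in reverse complement relative to the promoter. Chronos is the channelrhodopsin from the green alga Stigeoclonium helveticum (also called ChR90), fused at its C terminus to EGFP. The opsin portion itself is not annotated in the feature table, but it occupies the gap between the inverted EGFP coding sequence and the Kozak consensus. Without Cre, the coding sequence is antisense and no protein is made. Cre recombination between compatible sites inverts the cassette, and subsequent excision locks it in the sense orientation. A WPRE downstream enhances transcript stability and expression, and a bovine growth hormone polyadenylation signal terminates the message.

The construct is used for optogenetic excitation of genetically defined neurons in Cre-expressing animals or cells, with GFP fluorescence marking opsin-expressing cells. The depositor reports that both plasmid and virus were tested in vitro and in vivo in adult mice.
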