Addgene plasmid #62722: pAAV-Syn-FLEX-rc[Chronos-GFP]
Purpose: AAV-mediated expression of Chronos-GFP under the Syn promoter, in floxed/reversed (Cre-dependent) manner. Using bGHpA signal.
Depositing lab: Edward Boyden. Depositing organization: Massachusetts Institute of Technology. Publication: Independent optical excitation of distinct neural populations. Klapoetke NC, Murata Y, Kim SS, Pulver SR, Birdsey-Benson A, Cho YK, Morimoto TK, Chuong AS, Carpenter EJ, Tian Z, Wang J, Xie Y, Yan Z, Zhang Y, Chow BY, Surek B, Melkonian M, Jayaraman V, Constantine-Paton M, Wong GK, Boyden ES. Nat Methods. 2014 Mar;11(3):338-46. doi: 10.1038/nmeth.2836. Epub 2014 Feb 9. PubMed 24509633.
Backbone
  Vector backbone: AAV-Syn-FLEX
  Backbone manufacturer: original from Stratagene
  Backbone size w/o insert (bp): 4684
  Total vector size (bp): 6394
  Vector type: Mammalian Expression, AAV
Growth in bacteria
  Bacterial resistance: Ampicillin, 100 μg/mL
  Growth temperature: 37°C
  Growth strain: NEB Stable
  Growth instructions: DH5alpha at 37°C or Stbl3 at 30°C. Carbenicillin is preferred over ampicillin. In DH5alpha this plasmid may act more like a high copy plasmid, although in Stbl3 it may act more like a low copy plasmid.
  Copy number: High Copy
Gene/Insert
  Gene/Insert name: Chronos-GFP (alt names: Stigeoclonium helveticum channelrhodopsin-GFP; ChR90-GFP)
  Species: Stigeoclonium helveticum
  Insert size (bp): 1710
  GenBank ID: KF992040
  Promoter: human synapsin promoter
  Tag / fusion protein: GFP (C terminal on insert)
  Cloning method: Restriction Enzyme; 5′ cloning site EcoRI (not destroyed); 3′ cloning site HindIII (not destroyed)
  Sequencing primers: 5′ gcacgggcgcgaccatctgc; 3′ aaagcagcgtatccacatag
Terms and licenses: Academic/Nonprofit Terms; Industry Terms: Not Available to Industry
Depositor comments: The plasmid is fully sequenced in the coding sequence regions (opsin-fluorophore and important flanking regions). Multiple digestions were done to verify the vector structure. The construct and the virus were both tested in vitro and in vivo in adult mice.
How to cite: pAAV-Syn-FLEX-rc[Chronos-GFP] was a gift from Edward Boyden (Addgene plasmid # 62722 ; http://n2t.net/addgene:62722 ; RRID:Addgene_62722)
