>Addgene plasmid #62722 | pAAV-Syn-FLEX-rc[Chronos-GFP] | addgene partial sequence | sequence record 109070 | hSyn1pro-F 5'-gcaagtgggttttaggacca-3'
CCTACCTGACGACCGACCCCGACCCACTGGACAAGCACCCAACCCCCATTCCCCAAATTGCGCATCCCCT
ATCAGAGAGGGGGAGGGGAAACAGGATGCGGCGAGGCGCGTGCGCACTGCCAGCTTCAGCACCGCGGACA
GTGCCTTCGCCCCCGCCTGGCGGCGCGCGCCACCGCCGCCTCAGCACTGAAGGCGCGCTGACGTCACTCG
CCGGTCCCCCGCAAACTCCCCTTCCCGGCCACCTTGGTCGCGTCCGCGCCGCCGCCGGCCCAGCCGGACC
GCACCACGCGAGGCGCGAGATAGGGGGGCACGGGCGCGACCATCTGCGCTGCGGCGCCGGCGACTCAGCG
CTGCCTCAGTCTGCGGTGGGCAGCGGAGGAGTCGTGTCGTGCCTGAGAGCGCAGTCGAGAAGAATTCCCA
TAACTTCGTATAAAGTATCCTATACGAAGTTATATCAAAATAGGAAGACCAATGCTTCACCATCGACCCG
AATTGCCAAGCATCACCATCGACCCATAACTTCGTATAATGTATGCTATACGAAGTTATACTAGCTAGCT
CATTACTTGTACAGCTCGTCCATGCCGAGAGTGATCCCGGCGGCGGTCACGAACTCCAGCAGGACCATGT
GATCGCGCTTCTCGTTGGGGTCTTTGCTCAGGGCGGACTGGGTGCTCAGGTAGTGGTTGTCGGGCAGCAG
CACGGGGCCGTCGCCGATGGGGGTGTTCTGCTGGTAGTGGTCGGCGAGCTGCACGCTGCCGTCCTCGATG
TTGTGGCGGATCTTGAAGTTCACCTTGATGCCGTTCTTCTGCTTGTCGGCCATGATATAGACGTTGTGGC
TGTTGTAGTTGTACTCCAGCTTGTGCCCCAGGATGTTGCCGTCCTCCTTGAAGTCGATGCCCTTCAGCTC
GATGCGGTTCACCAGGGTGTCGCCCTCGAACTTCACCTCGGCGCGGGTCTTGTA
