>Addgene plasmid #62722 | pAAV-Syn-FLEX-rc[Chronos-GFP] | addgene partial sequence | sequence record 109072 | GFP2(b) 5'-CTTGATGCCGTTCTTCTGCTTGT-3'
CGTTGTGGCTGTTGTAGTTGTACTCCAGCTTGTGCCCCAGGATGTTGCCGTCCTCCTTGAAGTCGATGCC
CTTCAGCTCGATGCGGTTCACCAGGGTGTCGCCCTCGAACTTCACCTCGGCGCGGGTCTTGTAGTTGCCG
TCGTCCTTGAAGAAGATGGTGCGCTCCTGGACGTAGCCTTCGGGCATGGCGGACTTGAAGAAGTCGTGCT
GCTTCATGTGGTCGGGGTAGCGGCTGAAGCACTGCACGCCGTAGGTCAGGGTGGTCACGAGGGTGGGCCA
GGGCACGGGCAGCTTGCCGGTGGTGCAAATGAACTTCAGGGTCAGCTTGCCGTAGGTGGCATCGCCCTCG
CCCTCGCCGGACACGCTGAACTTGTGGCCGTTTACGTCGCCGTCCAGCTCGACCAGGATGGGCACCACCC
CGGTGAACAGCTCCTCGCCCTTGCTCACTGCTACTACCGGTGCCGCCACTCCTCCCTCCTCCTCCTCGTC
GACGAAGGTCTCGATCTCCATGTTCTCGCCGGCCACGTTGATGGTGGTTGTCTTCCGGATGTCGCCGTGG
ATCAGGATGTGCTCGTGGATCTTCACTCTCAGGTGGTGGCCCAGGAAGCCCCAAGTGTTCTTGCTGATCA
GATCCAGGATCAGGTGGCCGATTCCGCTGGTGTAAGGTGTGATCAGGCCCAGTCCCTCGTGTCCGGCGAT
GAACATCACGGGGAACATCAGCCAAGAGCAGAAGAAGACGTAGGCCATGATCTTGCAAATCTTCCGGCAG
ACGCCTTTGGGCAGGGTGTGGTAGCTCTCGATATACACCTTGGCGATCTGGAAGAAGCAAGTCACGCCGT
AGAACAGGCCGATCATGAAGAACAGGATCTTCAGGGGGCCCTTTGTAAAGGCGGCTGTGATCCCCCACAC
GATGTTGCCGATGTCGGTCAC
