>Addgene plasmid #62722 | pAAV-Syn-FLEX-rc[Chronos-GFP] | addgene partial sequence | sequence record 133380 | WPRE-R 5'-CATAGCGTAAAAGGAGCAACA-3'
GGACTAGAGGGTCGATGGTGATGCTTGGATCAAAATAGGAAGAATCCCAATGATAACTTCGTATAAAGTA
TCCTATACGAAGTTATACTAGGTACCTAGGCCGCGCCGCCACCATGGAAACAGCCGCCACAATGACCCAC
GCCTTTATCTCAGCCGTGCCTAGCGCCGAAGCCACAATTAGAGGCCTGCTGAGCGCCGCAGCAGTGGTGA
CACCAGCAGCAGACGCTCACGGAGAAACCTCTAACGCCACAACAGCCGGAGCCGATCACGGTTGCTTCCC
CCACATCAACCACGGAACCGAGCTGCAGCACAAGATCGCAGTGGGACTCCAGTGGTTCACCGTGATCGTG
GCTATCGTGCAGCTCATCTTCTACGGTTGGCACAGCTTCAAGGCCACAACCGGCTGGGAGGAGGTCTACG
TCTGCGTGATCGAGCTCGTCAAGTGCTTCATCGAGCTGTTCCACGAGGTCGACAGCCCAGCCACAGTGTA
CCAGACCAACGGAGGAGCCGTGATTTGGCTGCGG
